Addgene plasmid #132004: pDONR221_SLC25A27
Purpose: Gateway entry clone with codon-optimized ORF sequence for subcloning into custom expression vectors
Depositing lab: RESOLUTE Consortium & Giulio Superti-Furga. Depositing organization: CeMM Research Center for Molecular Medicine. Publication: The RESOLUTE consortium: unlocking SLC transporters for drug discovery. Superti-Furga G, Lackner D, Wiedmer T, Ingles-Prieto A, Barbosa B, Girardi E, Goldmann U, Gurtl B, Klavins K, Klimek C, Lindinger S, Lineiro-Retes E, Muller AC, Onstein S, Redinger G, Reil D, Sedlyarov V, Wolf G, Crawford M, Everley R, ... Steppan CM. Nat Rev Drug Discov. 2020 Jul;19(7):429-430. doi: 10.1038/d41573-020-00056-6. PubMed 32265506.
Backbone
  Vector backbone: pDONR221
  Backbone manufacturer: Thermo Fisher Scientific
  Backbone size w/o insert (bp): 2550
  Vector type: Mammalian Expression
Growth in bacteria
  Bacterial resistance: Kanamycin, 50 μg/mL
  Growth temperature: 37°C
  Growth strain: Stbl3
  Copy number: High Copy
Gene/Insert
  Gene/Insert name: SLC25A27 (alt name: UCP4, FLJ33552)
  Species: H. sapiens (human)
  Insert size (bp): 969
  Entrez Gene: SLC25A27 (a.k.a. UCP4)
  Cloning method: Gateway Cloning
  Sequencing primers: 5′ M13-fwd; 3′ M13-rev
Terms and licenses: Academic/Nonprofit Terms; Industry Terms
Depositor comments: For more information on the full Resolute plasmid collection, please see www.addgene.org/depositor-collections/re-solute/. Please provide your feedback on this plasmid to the RESOLUTE consortium by filling out their RESOLUTE repository feedback form: https://forms.office.com/Pages/ResponsePage.aspx?id=0e05yklzmkS7rjFGQL4N7z4feCLQvEJAmVcOCM_u885UN1JJRko0Ukg4TVQwNTZLOUxPQVJWT1NHUCQlQCN0PWcu
How to cite: pDONR221_SLC25A27 was a gift from RESOLUTE Consortium & Giulio Superti-Furga (Addgene plasmid # 132004 ; http://n2t.net/addgene:132004 ; RRID:Addgene_132004)
