[The description below was written by a language model from this plasmid's Addgene catalogue record and pLannotate feature annotations shown in this document.]
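Description:
pDONR221_SLC25A27 is a Gateway entry clone built on the pDONR221 backbone from Thermo Fisher Scientific, carrying a codon-optimized open reading frame for human SLC25A27, also known as UCP4. The full sequence record is about 3.5 kb. The plasmid is maintained in E. coli through a high-copy ColE1/pUC-type origin of replication and selected with kanamycin via an aminoglycoside phosphotransferase (KanR) gene. Although the catalogue lists the vector type as mammalian expression, the annotated features show no eukaryotic promoter or polyadenylation signal upstream or downstream of the insert, so the plasmid serves as a shuttle for the ORF, not as an expression vector.

The 969 bp SLC25A27 coding sequence lies between attL1 and attL2 sites, the recombination sites used in the Gateway LR reaction. These allow the ORF to be transferred directionally into any compatible attR-containing destination vector, which then supplies the promoter, tags and selection markers needed for a given experiment. The rrnB T1 and T2 transcription terminators sit upstream of attL1 and insulate the insert from read-through transcription in bacteria. A T7 promoter lies just beyond attL2, oriented back toward the insert. Short lacI and lacZα fragments are backbone remnants with no evident function here. M13 forward and reverse primer sites flank the cassette for sequence verification. SLC25A27 encodes a mitochondrial carrier of the uncoupling protein family, annotated as creating proton leaks across the inner mitochondrial membrane and possibly contributing to brain metabolism and thermoregulation. The clone belongs to a large consortium collection of solute carrier ORFs intended for subcloning into custom expression vectors to study SLC transporters.
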