Features (pLannotate 1.2.2; 10 found; start..end, strand, type, name):
    121..213     +  CDS            lacI (fragment): lac repressor; lacI; The lac repressor binds to the lac operator to inhibit transcription in E. coli. This inhibition can be relieved by adding lactose or isopropyl-β-D-thiogalactopyranoside (IPTG).
    268..295     -  terminator     rrnB T2 terminator: transcription terminator T2 from the E. coli rrnB gene
    427..470     +  terminator     rrnB T1 terminator: Escherichia coli rrnB; transcription terminator T1 from the E. coli rrnB gene
    517..553     -  CDS            lacZα (fragment): LacZα fragment of β-galactosidase; lacZ fragment
    569..668     +  protein_bind   attL1: mutant version of attL; recombination site for the Gateway® LR reaction LR Clonase™
    674..1642    +  CDS            SLC25A27: UCP4_HUMAN - Also known as UCP4. Experimental evidence at transcript level: Swiss-Prot protein existence level 2. UCP are mitochondrial transporter proteins that create proton leaks across the inner mitochondrial membrane, thus uncoupling oxidative phosphorylation from ATP synthesis. As a result, energy is dissipated in the form of heat. May play a role in thermoregulatory heat production and metabolism in brain. From Homo sapiens (Human).
   1644..1743    -  protein_bind   attL2: mutant version of attL; recombination site for the Gateway® LR reaction LR Clonase™
   1761..1779    -  promoter       T7 promoter: promoter for bacteriophage T7 RNA polymerase
   1913..2722    +  CDS            KanR: aminoglycoside phosphotransferase; aph(3')-Ia; confers resistance to kanamycin in bacteria or G418 (Geneticin®) in eukaryotes
   2869..3457    +  rep_origin     ori: high-copy-number ColE1/pMB1/pBR322/pUC origin of replication
>Addgene plasmid #132004 | pDONR221_SLC25A27 | depositor full sequence | sequence record 253407 | Full Sequence
CTTTCCTGCGTTATCCCCTGATTCTGTGGATAACCGTATTACCGCCTTTGAGTGAGCTGATACCGCTCGC
CGCAGCCGAACGACCGAGCGCAGCGAGTCAGTGAGCGAGGAAGCGGAAGAGCGCCCAATACGCAAACCGC
CTCTCCCCGCGCGTTGGCCGATTCATTAATGCAGCTGGCACGACAGGTTTCCCGACTGGAAAGCGGGCAG
TGAGCGCAACGCAATTAATACGCGTACCGCTAGCCAGGAAGAGTTTGTAGAAACGCAAAAAGGCCATCCG
TCAGGATGGCCTTCTGCTTAGTTTGATGCCTGGCAGTTTATGGCGGGCGTCCTGCCCGCCACCCTCCGGG
CCGTTGCTTCACAACGTTCAAATCCGCTCCCGGCGGATTTGTCCTACTCAGGAGAGCGTTCACCGACAAA
CAACAGATAAAACGAAAGGCCCAGTCTTCCGACTGAGCCTTTCGTTTTATTTGATGCCTGGCAGTTCCCT
ACTCTCGCGTTAACGCTAGCATGGATGTTTTCCCAGTCACGACGTTGTAAAACGACGGCCAGTCTTAAGC
TCGGGCCCCAAATAATGATTTTATTTTGACTGATAGTGACCTGTTCGTTGCAACACATTGATGAGCAATG
CTTTTTTATAATGCCAACTTTGTACAAAAAAGCAGGCTCCACCATGTCTGTGCCCGAGGAGGAGGAGAGA
CTGCTGCCACTGACCCAGAGGTGGCCTAGGGCCAGCAAGTTCCTGCTGTCCGGATGCGCAGCAACCGTGG
CAGAGCTGGCCACATTTCCTCTGGACCTGACCAAGACAAGGCTGCAGATGCAGGGAGAGGCCGCCCTGGC
AAGGCTGGGCGATGGAGCAAGAGAGAGCGCCCCATACAGGGGAATGGTGAGAACAGCCCTGGGCATCATC
GAGGAGGAGGGCTTCCTGAAGCTGTGGCAGGGAGTGACCCCAGCAATCTACAGGCACGTGGTGTATTCCG
GCGGCCGCATGGTGACATACGAGCACCTGCGGGAGGTGGTGTTCGGCAAGTCCGAGGACGAGCACTATCC
ACTGTGGAAGTCTGTGATCGGAGGAATGATGGCAGGCGTGATCGGACAGTTTCTGGCCAACCCCACCGAT
CTGGTGAAGGTGCAGATGCAGATGGAGGGCAAGCGCAAGCTGGAGGGCAAGCCTCTGCGGTTCAGAGGCG
TGCACCACGCCTTTGCCAAGATCCTGGCAGAGGGAGGAATCAGAGGACTGTGGGCCGGCTGGGTGCCTAA
CATCCAGAGGGCCGCCCTGGTGAATATGGGCGACCTGACCACATACGATACCGTGAAGCACTATCTGGTG
CTGAACACCCCACTGGAGGACAATATCATGACACACGGCCTGAGCTCCCTGTGCTCTGGACTGGTGGCAA
GCATCCTGGGAACCCCTGCCGACGTGATCAAGAGCCGGATCATGAATCAGCCAAGGGATAAGCAGGGCCG
CGGCCTGCTGTACAAGTCTAGCACAGATTGTCTGATCCAGGCCGTGCAGGGCGAGGGCTTCATGTCCCTG
TATAAGGGCTTTCTGCCATCTTGGCTGCGCATGACCCCCTGGAGCATGGTGTTCTGGCTGACATATGAGA
AGATCCGGGAGATGTCCGGCGTGTCTCCTTTTGACCCAGCTTTCTTGTACAAAGTTGGCATTATAAGAAA
GCATTGCTTATCAATTTGTTGCAACGAACAGGTCACTATCAGTCAAAATAAAATCATTATTTGCCATCCA
GCTGATATCCCCTATAGTGAGTCGTATTACATGGTCATAGCTGTTTCCTGGCAGCTCTGGCCCGTGTCTC
AAAATCTCTGATGTTACATTGCACAAGATAAAATAATATCATCATGAACAATAAAACTGTCTGCTTACAT
AAACAGTAATACAAGGGGTGTTATGAGCCATATTCAACGGGAAACGTCGAGGCCGCGATTAAATTCCAAC
ATGGATGCTGATTTATATGGGTATAAATGGGCTCGCGATAATGTCGGGCAATCAGGTGCGACAATCTATC
GCTTGTATGGGAAGCCCGATGCGCCAGAGTTGTTTCTGAAACATGGCAAAGGTAGCGTTGCCAATGATGT
TACAGATGAGATGGTCAGACTAAACTGGCTGACGGAATTTATGCCTCTTCCGACCATCAAGCATTTTATC
CGTACTCCTGATGATGCATGGTTACTCACCACTGCGATCCCCGGAAAAACAGCATTCCAGGTATTAGAAG
AATATCCTGATTCAGGTGAAAATATTGTTGATGCGCTGGCAGTGTTCCTGCGCCGGTTGCATTCGATTCC
TGTTTGTAATTGTCCTTTTAACAGCGATCGCGTATTTCGTCTCGCTCAGGCGCAATCACGAATGAATAAC
GGTTTGGTTGATGCGAGTGATTTTGATGACGAGCGTAATGGCTGGCCTGTTGAACAAGTCTGGAAAGAAA
TGCATAAACTTTTGCCATTCTCACCGGATTCAGTCGTCACTCATGGTGATTTCTCACTTGATAACCTTAT
TTTTGACGAGGGGAAATTAATAGGTTGTATTGATGTTGGACGAGTCGGAATCGCAGACCGATACCAGGAT
CTTGCCATCCTATGGAACTGCCTCGGTGAGTTTTCTCCTTCATTACAGAAACGGCTTTTTCAAAAATATG
GTATTGATAATCCTGATATGAATAAATTGCAGTTTCATTTGATGCTCGATGAGTTTTTCTAATCAGAATT
GGTTAATTGGTTGTAACACTGGCAGAGCATTACGCTGACTTGACGGGACGGCGCAAGCTCATGACCAAAA
TCCCTTAACGTGAGTTACGCGTCGTTCCACTGAGCGTCAGACCCCGTAGAAAAGATCAAAGGATCTTCTT
GAGATCCTTTTTTTCTGCGCGTAATCTGCTGCTTGCAAACAAAAAAACCACCGCTACCAGCGGTGGTTTG
TTTGCCGGATCAAGAGCTACCAACTCTTTTTCCGAAGGTAACTGGCTTCAGCAGAGCGCAGATACCAAAT
ACTGTTCTTCTAGTGTAGCCGTAGTTAGGCCACCACTTCAAGAACTCTGTAGCACCGCCTACATACCTCG
CTCTGCTAATCCTGTTACCAGTGGCTGCTGCCAGTGGCGATAAGTCGTGTCTTACCGGGTTGGACTCAAG
ACGATAGTTACCGGATAAGGCGCAGCGGTCGGGCTGAACGGGGGGTTCGTGCACACAGCCCAGCTTGGAG
CGAACGACCTACACCGAACTGAGATACCTACAGCGTGAGCTATGAGAAAGCGCCACGCTTCCCGAAGGGA
GAAAGGCGGACAGGTATCCGGTAAGCGGCAGGGTCGGAACAGGAGAGCGCACGAGGGAGCTTCCAGGGGG
AAACGCCTGGTATCTTTATAGTCCTGTCGGGTTTCGCCACCTCTGACTTGAGCGTCGATTTTTGTGATGC
TCGTCAGGGGGGCGGAGCCTATGGAAAAACGCCAGCAACGCGGCCTTTTTACGGTTCCTGGCCTTTTGCT
GGCCTTTTGCTCACATGTT
