>Addgene plasmid #132004 | pDONR221_SLC25A27 | depositor partial sequence | sequence record 253408 | Codon-optimized ORF of SLC25A27
ATGTCTGTGCCCGAGGAGGAGGAGAGACTGCTGCCACTGACCCAGAGGTGGCCTAGGGCCAGCAAGTTCC
TGCTGTCCGGATGCGCAGCAACCGTGGCAGAGCTGGCCACATTTCCTCTGGACCTGACCAAGACAAGGCT
GCAGATGCAGGGAGAGGCCGCCCTGGCAAGGCTGGGCGATGGAGCAAGAGAGAGCGCCCCATACAGGGGA
ATGGTGAGAACAGCCCTGGGCATCATCGAGGAGGAGGGCTTCCTGAAGCTGTGGCAGGGAGTGACCCCAG
CAATCTACAGGCACGTGGTGTATTCCGGCGGCCGCATGGTGACATACGAGCACCTGCGGGAGGTGGTGTT
CGGCAAGTCCGAGGACGAGCACTATCCACTGTGGAAGTCTGTGATCGGAGGAATGATGGCAGGCGTGATC
GGACAGTTTCTGGCCAACCCCACCGATCTGGTGAAGGTGCAGATGCAGATGGAGGGCAAGCGCAAGCTGG
AGGGCAAGCCTCTGCGGTTCAGAGGCGTGCACCACGCCTTTGCCAAGATCCTGGCAGAGGGAGGAATCAG
AGGACTGTGGGCCGGCTGGGTGCCTAACATCCAGAGGGCCGCCCTGGTGAATATGGGCGACCTGACCACA
TACGATACCGTGAAGCACTATCTGGTGCTGAACACCCCACTGGAGGACAATATCATGACACACGGCCTGA
GCTCCCTGTGCTCTGGACTGGTGGCAAGCATCCTGGGAACCCCTGCCGACGTGATCAAGAGCCGGATCAT
GAATCAGCCAAGGGATAAGCAGGGCCGCGGCCTGCTGTACAAGTCTAGCACAGATTGTCTGATCCAGGCC
GTGCAGGGCGAGGGCTTCATGTCCCTGTATAAGGGCTTTCTGCCATCTTGGCTGCGCATGACCCCCTGGA
GCATGGTGTTCTGGCTGACATATGAGAAGATCCGGGAGATGTCCGGCGTGTCTCCTTTT
